Addgene plasmid #62222: Teto Ngn1
Purpose: Inducible expression of Ngn1
Depositing lab: Kristin Baldwin. Depositing organization: Scripps California (The Scripps Research Institute). Publication: Selective conversion of fibroblasts into peripheral sensory neurons. Blanchard JW, Eade KT, Szucs A, Lo Sardo V, Tsunemoto RK, Williams D, Sanna PP, Baldwin KK. Nat Neurosci. 2015 Jan;18(1):25-35. doi: 10.1038/nn.3887. Epub 2014 Nov 24. PubMed 25420069.
Backbone
  Vector backbone: pFU Teto
  Vector type: Mammalian Expression, Lentiviral
  Selectable markers: Zeo marker is outside the LTRs and will not be packaged into virus.
Growth in bacteria
  Bacterial resistance: Ampicillin, 100 μg/mL
  Growth temperature: 37°C
  Growth strain: NEB Stable
  Copy number: High Copy
Gene/Insert
  Gene/Insert name: Neurog1 (alt name: Ngn1)
  Species: M. musculus (mouse)
  Insert size (bp): 800
  Entrez Gene: Neurog1 (a.k.a. AKA, Math4C, Neurod3, bHLHa6, ngn1)
  Cloning method: Restriction Enzyme; 5′ cloning site Sbfi (not destroyed); 3′ cloning site EcoRI (not destroyed)
  Sequencing primers: 5′ Teto F
Terms and licenses: Academic/Nonprofit Terms; Industry Terms: Not Available to Industry
How to cite: Teto Ngn1 was a gift from Kristin Baldwin (Addgene plasmid # 62222 ; http://n2t.net/addgene:62222 ; RRID:Addgene_62222)
