[The description below was written by a language model from this plasmid's Addgene catalogue record and the feature table of its GenBank file.]
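Description:
Teto Ngn1 is a 9.2 kb HIV-1-based lentiviral transfer plasmid, built on the pFU Teto backbone, for doxycycline/tetracycline-regulated expression of mouse Neurogenin 1 (Neurog1, also called Ngn1), a bHLH proneural transcription factor. It is maintained in E. coli as a high-copy plasmid through a ColE1/pUC-type origin and selected with ampicillin (AmpR); an f1 origin is also present.

Genomic viral RNA is transcribed in packaging cells from a CMV enhancer/promoter fused to a truncated 5' LTR. It carries the Psi packaging signal, the Rev response element for Rev-dependent nuclear export, and the cPPT/CTS element that aids nuclear import of the proviral DNA. The internal expression cassette consists of a tetracycline response element with seven tetO copies placed upstream of a minimal CMV promoter, so transcription depends on a tetracycline-controlled transactivator supplied separately; none is encoded on this plasmid. The roughly 800 bp Neurog1 insert was cloned between SbfI and EcoRI sites. It is not annotated as a feature in the table but fits the unannotated interval between the minimal promoter and the WPRE, which enhances transcript stability and expression. A second truncated LTR and a bGH polyadenylation signal close the viral unit. No tag or reporter is recorded.

Outside the LTRs, an SV40 promoter/origin and a bacterial EM7 promoter drive the Sh ble gene (Zeocin/bleomycin resistance) with an SV40 poly(A). Because this marker is not packaged into virus, transduced cells cannot be selected with it. The associated publication concerns conversion of fibroblasts into peripheral sensory neurons, consistent with use of this vector for inducible delivery of Ngn1 in lineage reprogramming experiments.
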