LOCUS       Exported 9245 bp ds-DNA circular SYN 12-MAY-2021
DEFINITION  Inducible expression of Ngn1.
ACCESSION   .
VERSION     .
KEYWORDS    Teto Ngn1
SOURCE      synthetic DNA construct
  ORGANISM  synthetic DNA construct
REFERENCE   1 (bases 1 to 9245)
  AUTHORS   Blanchard JW, Eade KT, Szucs A, Lo Sardo V, Tsunemoto RK, Williams
            D, Sanna PP, Baldwin KK
  TITLE     Selective conversion of fibroblasts into peripheral sensory neurons.
  JOURNAL   Nat Neurosci. 2015 Jan;18(1):25-35. doi: 10.1038/nn.3887. Epub 2014
            Nov 24.
  PUBMED    25420069
REFERENCE   2 (bases 1 to 9245)
  AUTHORS   .
  TITLE     Direct Submission
  JOURNAL   Exported May 12, 2021 from SnapGene Server 1.1.58
            http://www.snapgene.com
FEATURES             Location/Qualifiers
     source          1..9245
                     /organism="synthetic DNA construct"
                     /mol_type="other DNA"
     primer_bind     complement(1..20)
                     /label=pRS-marker
                     /note="pRS vectors, use to sequence yeast selectable
                     marker"
     enhancer        192..571
                     /label=CMV enhancer
                     /note="human cytomegalovirus immediate early enhancer"
     promoter        573..771
                     /label=CMV promoter
                     /note="human cytomegalovirus (CMV) immediate early
                     promoter"
     primer_bind     726..746
                     /label=CMV-F
                     /note="Human CMV immediate early promoter, forward primer"
     LTR             789..969
                     /label=5' LTR (truncated)
                     /note="truncated 5' long terminal repeat (LTR) from HIV-1"
     misc_feature    1016..1141
                     /label=HIV-1 Psi
                     /note="packaging signal of human immunodeficiency virus
                     type 1"
     misc_feature    1634..1867
                     /label=RRE
                     /note="The Rev response element (RRE) of HIV-1 allows for
                     Rev-dependent mRNA export from the nucleus to the
                     cytoplasm."
     CDS             2052..2096
                     /codon_start=1
                     /product="antigenic peptide corresponding to amino acids
                     655 to 669 of the HIV envelope protein gp41 (Lutje Hulsik
                     et al., 2013)"
                     /label=gp41 peptide
                     /note="recognized by the 2H10 single-chain llama nanobody"
                     /translation="KNEQELLELDKWASL"
     misc_feature    2394..2511
                     /label=cPPT/CTS
                     /note="central polypurine tract and central termination
                     sequence of HIV-1"
     protein_bind    2599..2869
                     /label=tetracycline response element
                     /bound_moiety="tetracycline repressor TetR"
                     /note="contains seven copies of the tetracycline operator
                     tetO"
     promoter        2902..2940
                     /label=minimal CMV promoter
                     /note="human cytomegalovirus (CMV) immediate early
                     promoter"
     primer_bind     2937..2961
                     /label=LNCX
                     /note="Human CMV promoter, forward primer"
     misc_feature    3935..4523
                     /label=WPRE
                     /note="woodchuck hepatitis virus posttranscriptional
                     regulatory element"
     primer_bind     complement(3988..4008)
                     /label=WPRE-R
                     /note="WPRE, reverse primer"
     CDS             complement(4406..4417)
                     /codon_start=1
                     /product="Factor Xa recognition and cleavage site"
                     /label=Factor Xa site
                     /translation="IEGR"
     primer_bind     complement(4526..4542)
                     /label=KS primer
                     /note="common sequencing primer, one of multiple similar
                     variants"
     primer_bind     complement(4527..4543)
                     /label=pBluescriptKS
                     /note="For pBluescript vector"
     LTR             5048..5228
                     /label=5' LTR (truncated)
                     /note="truncated 5' long terminal repeat (LTR) from HIV-1"
     primer_bind     complement(5254..5271)
                     /label=BGH-rev
                     /note="Bovine growth hormone terminator, reverse primer.
                     Also called BGH reverse"
     polyA_signal    5260..5484
                     /label=bGH poly(A) signal
                     /note="bovine growth hormone polyadenylation signal"
     rep_origin      5530..5958
                     /direction=RIGHT
                     /label=f1 ori
                     /note="f1 bacteriophage origin of replication; arrow
                     indicates direction of (+) strand synthesis"
     primer_bind     complement(5617..5636)
                     /label=F1ori-R
                     /note="F1 origin, reverse primer"
     primer_bind     5827..5848
                     /label=F1ori-F
                     /note="F1 origin, forward primer"
     primer_bind     complement(5967..5987)
                     /label=pBABE 3'
                     /note="SV40 enhancer, reverse primer for pBABE vectors"
     promoter        5972..6301
                     /label=SV40 promoter
                     /note="SV40 enhancer and early promoter"
     rep_origin      6152..6287
                     /label=SV40 ori
                     /note="SV40 origin of replication"
     primer_bind     6214..6233
                     /label=SV40pro-F
                     /note="SV40 promoter/origin, forward primer"
     promoter        6349..6396
                     /label=EM7 promoter
                     /note="synthetic bacterial promoter "
     CDS             6415..6789
                     /codon_start=1
                     /gene="Sh ble from Streptoalloteichus hindustanus"
                     /product="antibiotic-binding protein"
                     /label=BleoR
                     /note="confers resistance to bleomycin, phleomycin, and
                     Zeocin(TM)"
                     /translation="MAKLTSAVPVLTARDVAGAVEFWTDRLGFSRDFVEDDFAGVVRDD
                     VTLFISAVQDQVVPDNTLAWVWVRGLDELYAEWSEVVSTNFRDASGPAMTEIGEQPWGR
                     EFALRDPAGNCVHFVAEEQD"
     polyA_signal    6919..7040
                     /label=SV40 poly(A) signal
                     /note="SV40 polyadenylation signal"
     primer_bind     complement(6956..6975)
                     /label=SV40pA-R
                     /note="SV40 polyA, reverse primer"
     primer_bind     7010..7029
                     /label=EBV-rev
                     /note="SV40 polyA terminator, reverse primer"
     primer_bind     complement(7089..7105)
                     /label=M13 rev
                     /note="common sequencing primer, one of multiple similar
                     variants"
     primer_bind     complement(7089..7105)
                     /label=M13 Reverse
                     /note="In lacZ gene. Also called M13-rev"
     primer_bind     complement(7102..7124)
                     /label=M13/pUC Reverse
                     /note="In lacZ gene"
     protein_bind    7113..7129
                     /label=lac operator
                     /bound_moiety="lac repressor encoded by lacI"
                     /note="The lac repressor binds to the lac operator to
                     inhibit transcription in E. coli. This inhibition can be
                     relieved by adding lactose or
                     isopropyl-beta-D-thiogalactopyranoside (IPTG)."
     promoter        complement(7137..7167)
                     /label=lac promoter
                     /note="promoter for the E. coli lac operon"
     protein_bind    7182..7203
                     /label=CAP binding site
                     /bound_moiety="E. coli catabolite activator protein"
                     /note="CAP binding activates transcription in the presence
                     of cAMP."
     primer_bind     complement(7320..7337)
                     /label=L4440
                     /note="L4440 vector, forward primer"
     rep_origin      complement(7491..8079)
                     /direction=LEFT
                     /label=ori
                     /note="high-copy-number ColE1/pMB1/pBR322/pUC origin of
                     replication"
     primer_bind     complement(7571..7590)
                     /label=pBR322ori-F
                     /note="pBR322 origin, forward primer"
     CDS             complement(8250..9110)
                     /codon_start=1
                     /gene="bla"
                     /product="beta-lactamase"
                     /label=AmpR
                     /note="confers resistance to ampicillin, carbenicillin, and
                     related antibiotics"
                     /translation="MSIQHFRVALIPFFAAFCLPVFAHPETLVKVKDAEDQLGARVGYI
                     ELDLNSGKILESFRPEERFPMMSTFKVLLCGAVLSRIDAGQEQLGRRIHYSQNDLVEYS
                     PVTEKHLTDGMTVRELCSAAITMSDNTAANLLLTTIGGPKELTAFLHNMGDHVTRLDRW
                     EPELNEAIPNDERDTTMPVAMATTLRKLLTGELLTLASRQQLIDWMEADKVAGPLLRSA
                     LPAGWFIADKSGAGERGSRGIIAALGPDGKPSRIVVIYTTGSQATMDERNRQIAEIGAS
                     LIKHW"
     primer_bind     8873..8892
                     /label=Amp-R
                     /note="Ampicillin resistance gene, reverse primer"
     promoter        complement(9111..9215)
                     /gene="bla"
                     /label=AmpR promoter
ORIGIN
        1 tacaatctgc tctgatgccg catagttaag ccagtatctg ctccctgctt gtgtgttgga
       61 ggtcgctgag tagtgcgcga gcaaaattta agctacaaca aggcaaggct tgaccgacaa
      121 ttgcatgaag aatctgctta gggttaggcg ttttgcgctg cttcgcgatg tacgggccag
      181 atatacgcgt tgacattgat tattgactag ttattaatag taatcaatta cggggtcatt
      241 agttcatagc ccatatatgg agttccgcgt tacataactt acggtaaatg gcccgcctgg
      301 ctgaccgccc aacgaccccc gcccattgac gtcaataatg acgtatgttc ccatagtaac
      361 gccaataggg actttccatt gacgtcaatg ggtggagtat ttacggtaaa ctgcccactt
      421 ggcagtacat caagtgtatc atatgccaag tacgccccct attgacgtca atgacggtaa
      481 atggcccgcc tggcattatg cccagtacat gaccttatgg gactttccta cttggcagta
      541 catctacgta ttagtcatcg ctattaccat ggtgatgcgg ttttggcagt acatcaatgg
      601 gcgtggatag cggtttgact cacggggatt tccaagtctc caccccattg acgtcaatgg
      661 gagtttgttt tggcaccaaa atcaacggga ctttccaaaa tgtcgtaaca actccgcccc
      721 attgacgcaa atgggcggta ggcgtgtacg gtgggaggtc tatataagca gcgcgttttg
      781 cctgtactgg gtctctctgg ttagaccaga tctgagcctg ggagctctct ggctaactag
      841 ggaacccact gcttaagcct caataaagct tgccttgagt gcttcaagta gtgtgtgccc
      901 gtctgttgtg tgactctggt aactagagat ccctcagacc cttttagtca gtgtggaaaa
      961 tctctagcag tggcgcccga acagggactt gaaagcgaaa gggaaaccag aggagctctc
     1021 tcgacgcagg actcggcttg ctgaagcgcg cacggcaaga ggcgaggggc ggcgactggt
     1081 gagtacgcca aaaattttga ctagcggagg ctagaaggag agagatgggt gcgagagcgt
     1141 cagtattaag cgggggagaa ttagatcgcg atgggaaaaa attcggttaa ggccaggggg
     1201 aaagaaaaaa tataaattaa aacatatagt atgggcaagc agggagctag aacgattcgc
     1261 agttaatcct ggcctgttag aaacatcaga aggctgtaga caaatactgg gacagctaca
     1321 accatccctt cagacaggat cagaagaact tagatcatta tataatacag tagcaaccct
     1381 ctattgtgtg catcaaagga tagagataaa agacaccaag gaagctttag acaagataga
     1441 ggaagagcaa aacaaaagta agaccaccgc acagcaagcg gccgctgatc ttcagacctg
     1501 gaggaggaga tatgagggac aattggagaa gtgaattata taaatataaa gtagtaaaaa
     1561 ttgaaccatt aggagtagca cccaccaagg caaagagaag agtggtgcag agagaaaaaa
     1621 gagcagtggg aataggagct ttgttccttg ggttcttggg agcagcagga agcactatgg
     1681 gcgcagcgtc aatgacgctg acggtacagg ccagacaatt attgtctggt atagtgcagc
     1741 agcagaacaa tttgctgagg gctattgagg cgcaacagca tctgttgcaa ctcacagtct
     1801 ggggcatcaa gcagctccag gcaagaatcc tggctgtgga aagataccta aaggatcaac
     1861 agctcctggg gatttggggt tgctctggaa aactcatttg caccactgct gtgccttgga
     1921 atgctagttg gagtaataaa tctctggaac agatttggaa tcacacgacc tggatggagt
     1981 gggacagaga aattaacaat tacacaagct taatacactc cttaattgaa gaatcgcaaa
     2041 accagcaaga aaagaatgaa caagaattat tggaattaga taaatgggca agtttgtgga
     2101 attggtttaa cataacaaat tggctgtggt atataaaatt attcataatg atagtaggag
     2161 gcttggtagg tttaagaata gtttttgctg tactttctat agtgaataga gttaggcagg
     2221 gatattcacc attatcgttt cagacccacc tcccaacccc gaggggaccc gacaggcccg
     2281 aaggaataga agaagaaggt ggagagagag acagagacag atccattcga ttagtgaacg
     2341 gatcggcact gcgtgcgcca attctgcaga caaatggcag tattcatcca caattttaaa
     2401 agaaaagggg ggattggggg gtacagtgca ggggaaagaa tagtagacat aatagcaaca
     2461 gacatacaaa ctaaagaatt acaaaaacaa attacaaaaa ttcaaaattt tcgggtttat
     2521 tacagggaca gcagagatcc agtttggtta attaaaggcg tatcacgagg ccctttcgtc
     2581 ttcactcgag tttaccactc cctatcagtg atagagaaaa gtgaaagtcg agtttaccac
     2641 tccctatcag tgatagagaa aagtgaaagt cgagtttacc actccctatc agtgatagag
     2701 aaaagtgaaa gtcgagttta ccactcccta tcagtgatag agaaaagtga aagtcgagtt
     2761 taccactccc tatcagtgat agagaaaagt gaaagtcgag tttaccactc cctatcagtg
     2821 atagagaaaa gtgaaagtcg agtttaccac tccctatcag tgatagagaa aagtgaaagt
     2881 cgagctcggt acccgggtcg aggtaggcgt gtacggtggg aggcctatat aagcagagct
     2941 cgtttagtga accgtcagat cgcctggaga cgccatccac gctgttttga cctccataga
     3001 agacaccggg accgatccag cctcctgcag gtctagagcc accatgcctg cccctttgga
     3061 gacctgcatc tctgatctcg actgctccag cagcaacagc agcagcgacc tgtccagctt
     3121 cctcaccgac gaggaggact gtgccaggct acagccccta gcctccacct cggggctgtc
     3181 cgtgccagcc cggaggagcg ctcccgccct ctccggggca tcgaatgttc ccggtgccca
     3241 ggacgaagag caggaacggc ggaggcggcg aggtcgcgct cgggtgcggt ccgaggctct
     3301 gctgcactcc ctgcggagga gtcgtcgcgt caaagccaac gatcgcgagc gcaaccgcat
     3361 gcacaacctc aacgctgcgc tggacgcctt gcgcagcgtg ctgccctcgt tccccgacga
     3421 caccaagctc accaagattg agacgctgcg cttcgcctac aactacatct gggccctggc
     3481 tgagacactg cgcctggcag atcaagggct ccccgggggc agtgcccggg agcgcctcct
     3541 gcctccgcag tgtgtcccct gtctgcccgg gcccccgagc ccggccagcg acactgagtc
     3601 ctggggttcc ggggccgctg cctccccctg cgccactgtg gcatcaccac tctctgaccc
     3661 cagtagtccc tcggcttcag aagacttcac ctatggcccg ggcgatcccc ttttctcctt
     3721 tcctggcctg cccaaagacc tgctccacac gacgccctgt ttcatcccat accactaggc
     3781 ctttgtaagg caacatcaat actttcttcc tcccccagtc taagagcaat aatagatggg
     3841 gaactggctg aagcctccgg gggccacact tacccccaag tgaattcttc gaagctagcg
     3901 gatccgttaa caattcgata tcaagcttat cgataatcaa cctctggatt acaaaatttg
     3961 tgaaagattg actggtattc ttaactatgt tgctcctttt acgctatgtg gatacgctgc
     4021 tttaatgcct ttgtatcatg ctattgcttc ccgtatggct ttcattttct cctccttgta
     4081 taaatcctgg ttgctgtctc tttatgagga gttgtggccc gttgtcaggc aacgtggcgt
     4141 ggtgtgcact gtgtttgctg acgcaacccc cactggttgg ggcattgcca ccacctgtca
     4201 gctcctttcc gggactttcg ctttccccct ccctattgcc acggcggaac tcatcgccgc
     4261 ctgccttgcc cgctgctgga caggggctcg gctgttgggc actgacaatt ccgtggtgtt
     4321 gtcggggaaa tcatcgtcct ttccttggct gctcgcctgt gttgccacct ggattctgcg
     4381 cgggacgtcc ttctgctacg tcccttcggc cctcaatcca gcggaccttc cttcccgcgg
     4441 cctgctgccg gctctgcggc ctcttccgcg tcttcgcctt cgccctcaga cgagtcggat
     4501 ctccctttgg gccgcctccc cgcatcgata ccgtcgacct cgagacctag aaaaacatgg
     4561 agcaatcaca agtagcaata cagcagctac caatgctgat tgtgcctggc tagaagcaca
     4621 agaggaggag gaggtgggtt ttccagtcac acctcaggta cctttaagac caatgactta
     4681 caaggcagct gtagatctta gccacttttt aaaagaaaag gggggactgg aagggctaat
     4741 tcactcccaa cgaagacaag atatccttga tctgtggatc taccacacac aaggctactt
     4801 ccctgattgg cagaactaca caccagggcc agggatcaga tatccactga cctttggatg
     4861 gtgctacaag ctagtaccag ttgagcaaga gaaggtagaa gaagccaatg aaggagagaa
     4921 cacccgcttg ttacaccctg tgagcctgca tgggatggat gacccggaga gagaagtatt
     4981 agagtggagg tttgacagcc gcctagcatt tcatcacatg gcccgagagc tgcatccgga
     5041 ctgtactggg tctctctggt tagaccagat ctgagcctgg gagctctctg gctaactagg
     5101 gaacccactg cttaagcctc aataaagctt gccttgagtg cttcaagtag tgtgtgcccg
     5161 tctgttgtgt gactctggta actagagatc cctcagaccc ttttagtcag tgtggaaaat
     5221 ctctagcagg gcccgtttaa acccgctgat cagcctcgac tgtgccttct agttgccagc
     5281 catctgttgt ttgcccctcc cccgtgcctt ccttgaccct ggaaggtgcc actcccactg
     5341 tcctttccta ataaaatgag gaaattgcat cgcattgtct gagtaggtgt cattctattc
     5401 tggggggtgg ggtggggcag gacagcaagg gggaggattg ggaagacaat agcaggcatg
     5461 ctggggatgc ggtgggctct atggcttctg aggcggaaag aaccagctgg ggctctaggg
     5521 ggtatccccn nnnnnnnnnn nnnnnnnnnn nnnnnnnnnn nnnnnnnnnn nnnnnnnnnn
     5581 nnnnnnnnnn nnnnnnnnnn nnnnnnnnnn nnnnnnnnnn nnnnnnnnnn nnnnnnnnnn
     5641 nnnnnnnnnn nnncnnnnnn nnnnnnnnnn nnnnnnnnnn nnnnnnnnnn nnnnnnnnnn
     5701 nnnnnnnnnn nnnnnnnnnn nnnnnnnnnn nnnnnnnnnn nnnnnannnn nnnnnnnnnn
     5761 nnnnnnnnnn nnnnnnnnnn nnnnnnnnnn nnnnnccttt gacgttggag tccacgttct
     5821 ttaatagtgg actcttgttc caaactggaa caacactcaa ccctatctcg gtctattctt
     5881 ttgatttata agggattttg ccgatttcgg cctattggtt aaaaaatgag ctgatttaac
     5941 aaaaatttaa cgcgaattaa ttctgtggaa tgtgtgtcag ttagggtgtg gaaagtcccc
     6001 aggctcccca gcaggcagaa gtatgcaaag catgcatctc aattagtcag caaccaggtg
     6061 tggaaagtcc ccaggctccc cagcaggcag aagtatgcaa agcatgcatc tcaattagtc
     6121 agcaaccata gtcccgcccc taactccgcc catcccgccc ctaactccgc ccagttccgc
     6181 ccattctccg ccccatggct gactaatttt ttttatttat gcagaggccg aggccgcctc
     6241 tgcctctgag ctattccaga agtagtgagg aggctttttt ggaggcctag gcttttgcaa
     6301 aaagctcccg ggagcttgta tatccatttt cggatctgat cagcacgtgt tgacaattaa
     6361 tcatcggcat agtatatcgg catagtataa tacgacaagg tgaggaacta aaccatggcc
     6421 aagttgacca gtgccgttcc ggtgctcacc gcgcgcgacg tcgccggagc ggtcgagttc
     6481 tggaccgacc ggctcgggtt ctcccgggac ttcgtggagg acgacttcgc cggtgtggtc
     6541 cgggacgacg tgaccctgtt catcagcgcg gtccaggacc aggtggtgcc ggacaacacc
     6601 ctggcctggg tgtgggtgcg cggcctggac gagctgtacg ccgagtggtc ggaggtcgtg
     6661 tccacgaact tccgggacgc ctccgggccg gccatgaccg agatcggcga gcagccgtgg
     6721 gggcgggagt tcgccctgcg cgacccggcc ggcaactgcg tgcacttcgt ggccgaggag
     6781 caggactgac acgtgctacg agatttcgat tccaccgccg ccttctatga aaggttgggc
     6841 ttcggaatcg ttttccggga cgccggctgg atgatcctcc agcgcgggga tctcatgctg
     6901 gagttcttcg cccaccccaa cttgtttatt gcagcttata atggttacaa ataaagcaat
     6961 agcatcacaa atttcacaaa taaagcattt ttttcactgc attctagttg tggtttgtcc
     7021 aaactcatca atgtatctta tcatgtctgt ataccgtcga cctctagcta gagcttggcg
     7081 taatcatggt catagctgtt tcctgtgtga aattgttatc cgctcacaat tccacacaac
     7141 atacgagccg gaagcataaa gtgtaaagcc tggggtgcct aatgagtgag ctaactcaca
     7201 ttaattgcgt tgcgctcact gcccgctttc cagtcgggaa acctgtcgtg ccagctgcat
     7261 taatgaatcg gccaacgcgc ggggagaggc ggtttgcgta ttgggcgctc ttccgcttcc
     7321 tcgctcactg actcgctgcg ctcggtcgtt cggctgcggc gagcggtatc agctcactca
     7381 aaggcggtaa tacggttatc cacagaatca ggggataacg caggaaagaa catgtgagca
     7441 aaaggccagc aaaaggccag gaaccgtaaa aaggccgcgt tgctggcgtt tttccatagg
     7501 ctccgccccc ctgacgagca tcacaaaaat cgacgctcaa gtcagaggtg gcgaaacccg
     7561 acaggactat aaagatacca ggcgtttccc cctggaagct ccctcgtgcg ctctcctgtt
     7621 ccgaccctgc cgcttaccgg atacctgtcc gcctttctcc cttcgggaag cgtggcgctt
     7681 tctcatagct cacgctgtag gtatctcagt tcggtgtagg tcgttcgctc caagctgggc
     7741 tgtgtgcacg aaccccccgt tcagcccgac cgctgcgcct tatccggtaa ctatcgtctt
     7801 gagtccaacc cggtaagaca cgacttatcg ccactggcag cagccactgg taacaggatt
     7861 agcagagcga ggtatgtagg cggtgctaca gagttcttga agtggtggcc taactacggc
     7921 tacactagaa gaacagtatt tggtatctgc gctctgctga agccagttac cttcggaaaa
     7981 agagttggta gctcttgatc cggcaaacaa accaccgctg gtagcggtgg tttttttgtt
     8041 tgcaagcagc agattacgcg cagaaaaaaa ggatctcaag aagatccttt gatcttttct
     8101 acggggtctg acgctcagtg gaacgaaaac tcacgttaag ggattttggt catgagatta
     8161 tcaaaaagga tcttcaccta gatcctttta aattaaaaat gaagttttaa atcaatctaa
     8221 agtatatatg agtaaacttg gtctgacagt taccaatgct taatcagtga ggcacctatc
     8281 tcagcgatct gtctatttcg ttcatccata gttgcctgac tccccgtcgt gtagataact
     8341 acgatacggg agggcttacc atctggcccc agtgctgcaa tgataccgcg agacccacgc
     8401 tcaccggctc cagatttatc agcaataaac cagccagccg gaagggccga gcgcagaagt
     8461 ggtcctgcaa ctttatccgc ctccatccag tctattaatt gttgccggga agctagagta
     8521 agtagttcgc cagttaatag tttgcgcaac gttgttgcca ttgctacagg catcgtggtg
     8581 tcacgctcgt cgtttggtat ggcttcattc agctccggtt cccaacgatc aaggcgagtt
     8641 acatgatccc ccatgttgtg caaaaaagcg gttagctcct tcggtcctcc gatcgttgtc
     8701 agaagtaagt tggccgcagt gttatcactc atggttatgg cagcactgca taattctctt
     8761 actgtcatgc catccgtaag atgcttttct gtgactggtg agtactcaac caagtcattc
     8821 tgagaatagt gtatgcggcg accgagttgc tcttgcccgg cgtcaatacg ggataatacc
     8881 gcgccacata gcagaacttt aaaagtgctc atcattggaa aacgttcttc ggggcgaaaa
     8941 ctctcaagga tcttaccgct gttgagatcc agttcgatgt aacccactcg tgcacccaac
     9001 tgatcttcag catcttttac tttcaccagc gtttctgggt gagcaaaaac aggaaggcaa
     9061 aatgccgcaa aaaagggaat aagggcgaca cggaaatgtt gaatactcat actcttcctt
     9121 tttcaatatt attgaagcat ttatcagggt tattgtctca tgagcggata catatttgaa
     9181 tgtatttaga aaaataaaca aataggggtt ccgcgcacat ttccccgaaa agtgccacct
     9241 gacac
//
