>Addgene plasmid #62222 | Teto Ngn1 | addgene partial sequence | sequence record 106254 | LNCX 5'-AGCTCGTTTAGTGAACCGTCAGATC-3'
CCATCCACGCTGTTTTGACCTCCATAGAAGACACCGGGACCGATCCAGCCTCCTGCAGGTCTAGAGCCAC
CATGCCTGCCCCTTTGGAGACCTGCATCTCTGATCTCGACTGCTCCAGCAGCAACAGCAGCAGCGACCTG
TCCAGCTTCCTCACCGACGAGGAGGACTGTGCCAGGCTACAGCCCCTAGCCTCCACCTCGGGGCTGTCCG
TGCCAGCCCGGAGGAGCGCTCCCGCCCTCTCCGGGGCATCGAATGTTCCCGGTGCCCAGGACGAAGAGCA
GGAACGGCGGAGGCGGCGAGGTCGCGCTCGGGTGCGGTCCGAGGCTCTGCTGCACTCCCTGCGGAGGAGT
CGTCGCGTCAAAGCCAACGATCGCGAGCGCAACCGCATGCACAACCTCAACGCTGCGCTGGACGCCTTGC
GCAGCGTGCTGCCCTCGTTCCCCGACGACACCAAGCTCACCAAGATTGAGACGCTGCGCTTCGCCTACAA
CTACATCTGGGCCCTGGCTGAGACACTGCGCCTGGCAGATCAAGGGCTCCCCGGGGGCAGTGCCCGGGAG
CGCCTCCTGCCTCCGCAGTGTGTCCCCTGTCTGCCCGGGCCCCCGAGCCCGGCCAGCGACACTGAGTCCT
GGGGTTCCGGGGCCGCTGCCTCCCCCTGCGCCACTGTGGCATCACCACTCTCTGACCCCAGTAGTCCCTC
GGCTTCAGAAGACTTCACCTATGGCCCGGGCGATCCCCTTTTCTCCTTTCCTGGCCTGCCCAAAGACCTG
CTCCACACGACGCCCTGTTTCATCCCATACCACTAGGCCTTTGTAAGGCAACATCAATACTTTCTTCCTC
CCCCAGTCTAAGAGCAATAATAGATGGGGAACTGGCTGAAGCCTCCGGGGGCCACACTTACCCCCAAGTG
AATTCTTCGAAGCTAGCGGATCCGTTAACAATTCGATATCAAGCTTATCGATAATCAACCTCTGGATTAC
AAAATTTGTGAAAGATTGACTGGTATTCT
