>Addgene plasmid #62222 | Teto Ngn1 | addgene partial sequence | sequence record 106257 | pSICO-JL 5'-tgtgactggaaaacccacctc-3'
GCCAGGCACAATCAGCATTGGTAGCTGCTGTATTGCTACTTGTGATTGCTCCATGTTTTTCTAGGTCTCG
AGGTCGACGGTATCGATGCGGGGAGGCGGCCCAAAGGGAGATCCGACTCGTCTGAGGGCGAAGGCGAAGA
CGCGGAAGAGGCCGCAGAGCCGGCAGCAGGCCGCGGGAAGGAAGGTCCGCTGGATTGAGGGCCGAAGGGA
CGTAGCAGAAGGACGTCCCGCGCAGAATCCAGGTGGCAACACAGGCGAGCAGCCAAGGAAAGGACGATGA
TTTCCCCGACAACACCACGGAATTGTCAGTGCCCAACAGCCGAGCCCCTGTCCAGCAGCGGGCAAGGCAG
GCGGCGATGAGTTCCGCCGTGGCAATAGGGAGGGGGAAAGCGAAAGTCCCGGAAAGGAGCTGACAGGTGG
TGGCAATGCCCCAACCAGTGGGGGTTGCGTCAGCAAACACAGTGCACACCACGCCACGTTGCCTGACAAC
GGGCCACAACTCCTCATAAAGAGACAGCAACCAGGATTTATACAAGGAGGAGAAAATGAAAGCCATACGG
GAAGCAATAGCATGATACAAAGGCATTAAAGCAGCGTATCCACATAGCGTAAAAGGAGCAACATAGTTAA
GAATACCAGTCAATCTTTCACAAATTTTGTAATCCAGAGGTTGATTATCGATAAGCTTGATATCGAATTG
TTAACGGATCCGCTAGCTTCGAAGAATTCACTTGGGGGTAAGTGTGGCCCCCGGAGGCTTCAGCCAGTTC
CCCATCTATTATTGCTCTTAGACTGGGGGAGGAAGAAAGTATTGATGTTGCCTTACAAAGGCCTAGTGGT
ATGGGATGAAACAGGGCGTCGTGTGGAGCAGGTCTTTGGGCAGGCCAGGAAAGGAGAAAAGGGGATCGCC
CGGGCCATAGGTGAAGTCTTCTGAAGCCGAGGGACTACTGGGGTCAGAGAGTGGTGATGCCACAGTGGCG
CAG
